Addgene plasmid #218791: pSSRB274_pAC8-eGFP-hsCRBN
Purpose: Insect cell expression vector for FLAG-TEV-eGFP-Prescission-hsCRBN
Depositing lab: Eric Fischer. Depositing organization: Dana-Farber Cancer Institute. Publication: Continuous evolution of compact protein degradation tags regulated by selective molecular glues. Mercer JAM, DeCarlo SJ, Roy Burman SS, Sreekanth V, Nelson AT, Hunkeler M, Chen PJ, Donovan KA, Kokkonda P, Tiwari PK, Shoba VM, Deb A, Choudhary A, Fischer ES, Liu DR. Science. 2024 Mar 15;383(6688):eadk4422. doi: 10.1126/science.adk4422. Epub 2024 Mar 15. PubMed 38484051.
Backbone
  Vector backbone: pAC8
  Vector type: Insect Expression
Growth in bacteria
  Bacterial resistance: Ampicillin, 100 μg/mL
  Growth temperature: 37°C
  Growth strain: DH5alpha
  Copy number: High Copy
Gene/Insert
  Gene/Insert name: Protein cereblon
  Species: H. sapiens (human)
  Insert size (bp): 2145
  Mutation: eGFP fused to N-terminus
  Entrez Gene: CRBN (a.k.a. MRT2, MRT2A)
  Promoter: polyhedrin
  Tag / fusion protein: FLAG-TEV-eGFP-Prescission (N terminal on insert)
  Cloning method: Gene Synthesis
  Sequencing primers: 5′ -
Terms and licenses: Academic/Nonprofit Terms; Industry Terms: Not Available to Industry
How to cite: pSSRB274_pAC8-eGFP-hsCRBN was a gift from Eric Fischer (Addgene plasmid # 218791 ; http://n2t.net/addgene:218791 ; RRID:Addgene_218791)
