[The description below was written by a language model from this plasmid's Addgene catalogue record and pLannotate feature annotations shown in this document.]
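Description:
pSSRB274_pAC8-eGFP-hsCRBN is a baculovirus transfer vector built on the pAC8 backbone for producing a tagged human cereblon (CRBN) fusion protein in insect cells. In E. coli it is maintained as a high-copy plasmid through a ColE1/pUC-type origin and selected with ampicillin via the β-lactamase gene. An M13 phage origin is also annotated, along with small remnants of lacI, rop and the pBR322 bom region that appear to be backbone leftovers. The expression region is flanked by baculoviral sequences, lef2/ORF603 on one side and the ORF1629 recombination region on the other. These are the homology arms used to transfer the cassette into a baculovirus genome by recombination in insect cells, yielding recombinant virus. A single loxP site lies next to the ORF603 arm; the record does not state its intended role.

The main payload is driven by the very late polyhedrin promoter and encodes, from the N-terminus, a FLAG epitope, a TEV protease site, eGFP, a PreScission protease site and human CRBN, the substrate receptor of the DDB1-CUL4 E3 ubiquitin ligase complex. The FLAG tag allows affinity capture. The two protease sites allow removal of either the tag alone or the whole FLAG-eGFP module. Retaining eGFP gives a fluorescently labelled CRBN. On the opposite strand, a p10 promoter drives the red fluorescent protein DsRed.M1, terminated by an HSV TK polyadenylation signal, which probably serves as a visual marker of infected cells. The plasmid was deposited with work on molecular-glue-regulated degradation tags, which fits its use for making recombinant CRBN, although the record does not name specific assays.
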