Features (pLannotate 1.2.2; 20 found; start..end, strand, type, name):
     17..605     +  rep_origin     ori: high-copy-number ColE1/pMB1/pBR322/pUC origin of replication
    788..841     +  CDS            lacI (fragment): lac repressor; lacI; The lac repressor binds to the lac operator to inhibit transcription in E. coli. This inhibition can be relieved by adding lactose or isopropyl-β-D-thiogalactopyranoside (IPTG).
   1168..1292    +  CDS            lef2: baculovirus late expression factor 2
   1330..1935    +  CDS            ORF603: baculovirus ORF603 protein
   1999..2032    +  protein_bind   loxP: Cre-mediated recombination occurs in the 8-bp core sequence (GCATACAT). Cre recombinase
   2222..2270    -  polyA_signal   HSV TK poly(A) signal: herpes simplex virus thymidine kinase polyadenylation signal (Cole and Stacy, 1985)
   2351..3025    -  CDS            DsRed.M1: DsRed.M1 is a basic (constitutively fluorescent) red fluorescent protein published in 2007, derived from Discosoma sp..
   3034..3143    -  promoter       p10 promoter: baculovirus promoter for expression in insect cells
   3198..3289    +  promoter       polyhedrin promoter: polh from Autographa californica; promoter for the baculovirus polyhedrin gene
   3303..3323    +  CDS            3xFLAG (fragment): three tandem FLAG® epitope tags
   3370..4083    +  CDS            EGFP: EGFP is a basic (constitutively fluorescent) green fluorescent protein published in 1996, derived from Aequorea victoria. It is reported to be a rapidly-maturing weak dimer with moderate acid sensitivity.
   4117..5442    +  CDS            CRBN (sequence withheld): CRBN_HUMAN - Experimental evidence at protein level: Swiss-Prot protein existence level 1. Substrate recognition component of a DCX (DDB1-CUL4-X-box) E3 protein ligase complex that mediates the ubiquitination and subsequent proteasomal degradation of target proteins, such as MEIS2 (Probable). Normal degradation of key regulatory proteins is required for normal limb outgrowth and expression of the fibroblast growth factor FGF8 (PubMed:20223979, PubMed:24328678, PubMed:25043012, PubMed:25108355). Maintains presynaptic glutamate release and consequently cognitive functions, such as memory and lea
   5482..6839    +  misc_recomb    baculovirus recombination region (ORF1629): contains part of ORF1629
   6837..6914    -  CDS            P61 (fragment): P78_NPVAC - Experimental evidence at protein level: Swiss-Prot protein existence level 1. Plays a role in the transport of the nucleocapsids from the cytoplasm toward the host nucleus together with the host actin- polymerizing Arp2/3 complex. From Autographa californica nuclear polyhedrosis virus (AcMNPV).
   6916..6967    -  misc_feature   bom (fragment): basis of mobility region from pBR322
   6986..7366    +  rep_origin     M13 ori (sequence partly withheld): M13 bacteriophage origin of replication; arrow indicates direction of (+) strand synthesis
   7442..7491    -  misc_feature   bom (fragment): basis of mobility region from pBR322
   7593..7628    -  CDS            rop (fragment): Rop protein, which maintains plasmids at low copy number; rop
   7723..7827    +  promoter       AmpR promoter: bla
   7828..8688    +  CDS            AmpR: β-lactamase; bla; confers resistance to ampicillin, carbenicillin, and related antibiotics
>Addgene plasmid #218791 | pSSRB274_pAC8-eGFP-hsCRBN | addgene full sequence | sequence record 432483 | Addgene NGS Result
AGATCAAAGGATCTTCTTGAGATCCTTTTTTTCTGCGCGTAATCTGCTGCTTGCAAACAAAAAAACCACC
GCTACCAGCGGTGGTTTGTTTGCCGGATCAAGAGCTACCAACTCTTTTTCCGAAGGTAACTGGCTTCAGC
AGAGCGCAGATACCAAATACTGTTCTTCTAGTGTAGCCGTAGTTAGGCCACCACTTCAAGAACTCTGTAG
CACCGCCTACATACCTCGCTCTGCTAATCCTGTTACCAGTGGCTGCTGCCAGTGGCGATAAGTCGTGTCT
TACCGGGTTGGACTCAAGACGATAGTTACCGGATAAGGCGCAGCGGTCGGGCTGAACGGGGGGTTCGTGC
ACACAGCCCAGCTTGGAGCGAACGACCTACACCGAACTGAGATACCTACAGCGTGAGCTATGAGAAAGCG
CCACGCTTCCCGAAGGGAGAAAGGCGGACAGGTATCCGGTAAGCGGCAGGGTCGGAACAGGAGAGCGCAC
GAGGGAGCTTCCAGGGGGAAACGCCTGGTATCTTTATAGTCCTGTCGGGTTTCGCCACCTCTGACTTGAG
CGTCGATTTTTGTGATGCTCGTCAGGGGGGCGGAGCCTATGGAAAAACGCCAGCAACGCGGCCTTTTTAC
GGTTCCTGGCCTTTTGCTGGCCTTTTGCTCACATGTTCTTTCCTGCGTTATCCCCTGATTCTGTGGATAA
CCGTATTACCGCCTTTGAGTGAGCTGATACCGCTCGCCGCAGCCGAACGACCGAGCGCAGCGAGTCAGTG
AGCGAGGAAGCGGAAGAGCGCCCAATACGCAAACCGCCTCTCCCCGCGCGTTGGCCGATTCATTAATGCA
GAACGGCTCCGCCCACTATTAATGAAATTAAAAATTCCAATTTTAAAAAACGCAGCAAGAGAAACATTTG
TATGAAAGAATGCGTAGAAGGAAAGAAAAATGTCGTCGACATGCTGAACAACAAGATTAATATGCCTCCG
TGTATAAAAAAAATATTGAACGATTTGAAAGAAAACAATGTACCGCGCGGCGGTATGTACAGGAAGAGGT
TTATACTAAACTGTTACATTGCAAACGTGGTTTCGTGTGCCAAGTGTGAAAACCGATGTTTAATCAAGGC
TCTGACGCATTTCTACAACCACGACTCCAAGTGTGTGGGTGAAGTCATGCATCTTTTAATCAAATCCCAA
GATGTGTATAAACCACCAAACTGCCAAAAAATGAAAACTGTCGACAAGCTCTGTCCGTTTGCTGGCAACT
GCAAGGGTCTCAATCCTATTTGTAATTATTGAATAATAAAACAATTATAAATGTCAAATTTGTTTTTTAT
TAACGATACAAACCAAACGCAACAAGAACATTTGTAGTATTATCTATAATTGAAAACGCGTAGTTATAAT
CGCTGAGGTAATATTTAAAATCATTTTCAAATGATTCACAGTTAATTTGCGACAATATAATTTTATTTTC
ACATAAACTAGACGCCTTGTCGTCTTCTTCTTCGTATTCCTTCTCTTTTTCATTTTTCTCCTCATAAAAA
TTAACATAGTTATTATCGTATCCATATATGTATCTATCGTATAGAGTAAATTTTTTGTTGTCATAAATAT
ATATGTCTTTTTTAATGGGGTGTATAGTACCGCTGCGCATAGTTTTTCTGTAATTTACAACAGTGCTATT
TTCTGGTAGTTCTTCGGAGTGTGTTGCTTTAATTATTAAATTTATATAATCAATGAATTTGGGATCGTCG
GTTTTGTACAATATGTTGCCGGCATAGTACGCAGCTTCTTCTAGTTCAATTACACCATTTTTTAGCAGCA
CCGGATTAACATAACTTTCCAAAATGTTGTACGAACCGTTAAACAAAAACAGTTCACCTCCCTTTTCTAT
ACTATTGTCTGCGAGCAGTTGTTTGTTGTTAAAAATAACAGCCATTGTAATGAGACGCACAAACTAATAT
CACAAACTGGAAATGTCTATCAATATATAGTTGCTGATATAACTTCGTATAGCATACATTATACGAAGTT
ATCTGGTTGAAACGTACCCGTAGTGGCTATGGCAGGGCTTGCCGCCCCGACGTTGGCTGCGAGCCCTGGG
CCTTCACCCGAACTTGGGGGTTGGGGTGGGGAAAAGGAAGAAACGCGGGCGTATTGGTCCCAATGGGGTC
TCGGTGGGGTATCGACAGAGTGCCAGCCCTGGGACCGAACCCCGCGTTTATGAACAAACGACCCAACACC
CGTGCGTTTTATTCTGTCTTTTTATTGCCGTCATAGCGCGGGTTCCTTCCGGTATTGTCTCCTTCCGTGT
TTCAGTTAGCCTCCCCCATCTCCCGCTATTACTCGAGTCACTGGGAGCCGGAGTGGCGGGCCTCGGCGTG
CTCGTACTGCTCCACCACGGTGTAGTCCTCGTTGTGGTTGGTGATGTCCAGCTTGGAGTCCACGTAGTGG
TTGCCGGGCAGCTGCACGGGCTTCTTGGCCTTGTACACGGTCTTGAAGTCGCAGGTGTAGTGGCCGCCGT
CCTTCAGCTTCAGGGCGTGGGAGATCTCGCCCTTCAGCACGCCGTCCTGGGGGTACAGCTTCTCGGTGGA
GGGCTCCCAGCCGGCAGTCTTCTTCTGCATTACGGGGCCGTCGGCGGGGAAGTTCACGCCCTTGAACTTC
ACCTTGTAGATGAAGGTGCCGTCCTGCAGGGAGGAGTCCTGCTGCACCTCCACCACGCCGCCGTCCTCGA
AGTTCATGGAGCGCTCCCAGGTGAAGCCCTCGGGGAAGGACAGCTTCATGTAGTCGGGGATGTCGGCGGG
GTGCTTCACGTAGGCCTTGGAGCCGTACTGGAACTGGGGGGACAGGATGTCCCAGGCGAAGGGCAGGGGG
CCGCCCTTGGTCACCTGCAGCTTGGCGGTCTGGGTGCCCTCGTAGGGCTTGCCCTCGCCCTCGCCCTCGA
TCTCGAAGTAGTGGCCGTTCACGGAGCCCTCCATGCGCACCTTGAACTGCATGAACTCCTTGATGACGTC
CTCGGTGTTGTCCATGGTAGAGTGATTGTAAATAAAATGTAATTTACAGTATAGTATTTTAATTAATATA
CAAATGATTTGATAATAATTCTTATTTAACTATAATATATTGTGTTGGGTTGAATTAAAGGTCCGTATAC
TAGTATCGATTCGCGACCTACTCCGGAATATTAATAGAGTTGCTGATATCATGGAGATAATTAAAATGAT
AACCATCTCGCAAATAAATAAGTATTTTACTGTTTTCGTAACAGTTTTGTAATAAAAAAACCTATAAATA
CGGATCTACCATGGACTACAAAGACGATGACGACAAGTCCGCGGTCGACGAGAACCTCTACTTCCAGGGA
GGCGGCCGCGTATCAAAGGGAGAAGAGTTATTCACTGGCGTAGTGCCTATCCTAGTCGAGTTAGATGGCG
ACGTCAATGGCCATAAGTTCTCCGTCTCCGGTGAAGGAGAAGGAGACGCCACGTACGGAAAATTGACACT
CAAGTTCATATGCACCACCGGTAAACTACCCGTACCATGGCCTACGCTTGTCACCACCTTGACCTATGGT
GTGCAATGCTTCTCAAGGTATCCTGACCACATGAAGCAACATGACTTCTTTAAATCCGCGATGCCCGAGG
GCTACGTTCAGGAACGAACTATTTTCTTTAAAGATGACGGTAACTACAAAACGAGGGCAGAAGTCAAGTT
CGAAGGAGATACTCTGGTCAACCGCATTGAATTGAAAGGCATTGACTTTAAGGAGGACGGTAACATCTTG
GGACATAAACTCGAGTACAATTACAACAGTCACAACGTGTACATAATGGCTGATAAACAAAAGAACGGTA
TAAAAGTGAACTTCAAGATAAGACACAATATAGAGGACGGCAGCGTGCAACTGGCTGATCACTACCAACA
GAATACTCCGATCGGAGACGGCCCAGTGTTGTTGCCTGACAATCACTATTTGAGTACTCAGTCCGCTCTC
TCAAAGGACCCAAACGAGAAGCGTGACCACATGGTCCTACTCGAGTTCGTTACTGCAGCTGGAATAACTT
TAGGTATGGATGAGTTGTACAAGCTCGAGGTCTTGTTCCAAGGACCGGGCGGATCC
[1326 nt withheld, positions 4117-5442]
TAAGGTACCCCCGGACGGCCGCTTAATTAATTGATCCGGGTTATTAGTACATTTATTAAGCGCTAGATTC
TGTGCGTTGTTGATTTACAGACAATTGTTGTACGTATTTTAATAATTCATTAAATTTATAATCTTTAGGG
TGGTATGTTAGAGCGAAAATCAAATGATTTTCAGCGTCTTTATATCTGAATTTAAATATTAAATCCTCAA
TAGATTTGTAAAATAGGTTTCGATTAGTTTCAAACAAGGGTTGTTTTTCCGAACCGATGGCTGGACTATC
TAATGGATTTTCGCTCAACGCCACAAAACTTGCCAAATCTTGTAGCAGCAATCTAGCTTTGTCGATATTC
GTTTGTGTTTTGTTTTGTAATAAAGGTTCGACGTCGTTCAAAATATTATGCGCTTTTGTATTTCTTTCAT
CACTGTCGTTAGTGTACAATTGACTCGACGTAAACACGTTAAATAAAGCTTGGACATATTTAACATCGGG
CGTGTTAGCTTTATTAGGCCGATTATCGTCGTCGTCCCAACCCTCGTCGTTAGAAGTTGCTTCCGAAGAC
GATTTTGCCATAGCCACACGACGCCTATTAATTGTGTCGGCTAACACGTCCGCGATCAAATTTGTAGTTG
AGCTTTTTGGAATTATTTCTGATTGCGGGCGTTTTTGGGCGGGTTTCAATCTAACTGTGCCCGATTTTAA
TTCAGACAACACGTTAGAAAGCGATGGTGCAGGCGGTGGTAACATTTCAGACGGCAAATCTACTAATGGC
GGCGGTGGTGGAGCTGATGATAAATCTACCATCGGTGGAGGCGCAGGCGGGGCTGGCGGCGGAGGCGGAG
GCGGAGGTGGTGGCGGTGATGCAGACGGCGGTTTAGGCTCAAATGTCTCTTTAGGCAACACAGTCGGCAC
CTCAACTATTGTACTGGTTTCGGGCGCCGTTTTTGGTTTGACCGGTCTGAGACGAGTGCGATTTTTTTCG
TTTCTAATAGCTTCCAACAATTGTTGTCTGTCGTCTAAAGGTGCAGCGGGTTGAGGTTCCGTCGGCATTG
GTGGAGCGGGCGGCAATTCAGACATCGATGGTGGTGGTGGTGGTGGAGGCGCTGGAATGTTAGGCACGGG
AGAAGGTGGTGGCGGCGGTGCCGCCGGTATAATTTGTTCTGGTTTAGTTTGTTCGCGCACGATTGTGGGC
ACCGGCGCAGGCGCCGCTGGCTGCACAACGGAAGGTCGTCTGCTTCGAGGCAGCGCTTGGGGTGGTGGCA
ATTCAATATTATAATTGGAATACAAATCGTAAAAATCTGCTATAAGCATTGTAATTTCGCTATCGTTTAC
CGTGCCGATATTTAACAACCGCTCAATGTAAGCAATTGTATTGTAAAGAGATTGTCTCAAGCTCGGATCG
ATCCCGCACGCCGATAACAAGCCTTTTCATTTTTACTACAGCATTGTAGTGGCGAGACACTTCGCTGTCG
TCGCCTGATGCGGTATTTTCTCCTTACGCATCTGTGCGGTATTTCACACCGCATA
[142 nt withheld, positions 6968-7109]
C
[141 nt withheld, positions 7111-7251]
CCTTTGACGTTGGAGTCCACGTTCTTT
[37 nt withheld, positions 7279-7315]
ACCCTATCTCGGGCTATTCTTTTGATTTATAAGGGATTTTGCCGATTTCGGCCTATTGGTTAAAAAATGA
GCTGATTTAACAAAAATTTAACGCGAATTTTAACAAAATATTAACGTTTACAATTTTATGGTGCACTCTC
AGTACAATCTGCTCTGATGCCGCATAGTTAAGCCAGCCCCGACACCCGCCAACACCCGCTGACGCGCCCT
GACGGGCTTGTCTGCTCCCGGCATCCGCTTACAGACAAGCTGTGACCGTCTCCGGGAGCTGCATGTGTCA
GAGGTTTTCACCGTCATCACCGAAACGCGCGAGACGAAAGGGCCTCGTGATACGCCTATTTTTATAGGTT
AATGTCATGATAATAATGGTTTCTTAGACGTCAGGTGGCACTTTTCGGGGAAATGTGCGCGGAACCCCTA
TTTGTTTATTTTTCTAAATACATTCAAATATGTATCCGCTCATGAGACAATAACCCTGATAAATGCTTCA
ATAATATTGAAAAAGGAAGAGTATGAGTATTCAACATTTCCGTGTCGCCCTTATTCCCTTTTTTGCGGCA
TTTTGCCTTCCTGTTTTTGCTCACCCAGAAACGCTGGTGAAAGTAAAAGATGCTGAAGATCAGTTGGGTG
CACGAGTGGGTTACATCGAACTGGATCTCAACAGCGGTAAGATCCTTGAGAGTTTTCGCCCCGAAGAACG
TTTTCCAATGATGAGCACTTTTAAAGTTCTGCTATGTGGCGCGGTATTATCCCGTATTGACGCCGGGCAA
GAGCAACTCGGTCGCCGCATACACTATTCTCAGAATGACTTGGTTGAGTACTCACCAGTCACAGAAAAGC
ATCTTACGGATGGCATGACAGTAAGAGAATTATGCAGTGCTGCCATAACCATGAGTGATAACACTGCGGC
CAACTTACTTCTGACAACGATCGGAGGACCGAAGGAGCTAACCGCTTTTTTGCACAACATGGGGGATCAT
GTAACTCGCCTTGATCGTTGGGAACCGGAGCTGAATGAAGCCATACCAAACGACGAGCGTGACACCACGA
TGCCTGTAGCAATGGCAACAACGTTGCGCAAACTATTAACTGGCGAACTACTTACTCTAGCTTCCCGGCA
ACAATTAATAGACTGGATGGAGGCGGATAAAGTTGCAGGACCACTTCTGCGCTCGGCCCTTCCGGCTGGC
TGGTTTATTGCTGATAAATCTGGAGCCGGTGAGCGTGGGTCTCGCGGTATCATTGCAGCACTGGGGCCAG
ATGGTAAGCCCTCCCGTATCGTAGTTATCTACACGACGGGGAGTCAGGCAACTATGGATGAACGAAATAG
ACAGATCGCTGAGATAGGTGCCTCACTGATTAAGCATTGGTAACTGTCAGACCAAGTTTACTCATATATA
CTTTAGATTGATTTAAAACTTCATTTTTAATTTAAAAGGATCTAGGTGAAGATCCTTTTTGATAATCTCA
TGACCAAAATCCCTTAACGTGAGTTTTCGTTCCACTGAGCGTCAGACCCCGTAGAAA
